Addgene plasmid #222652: pUC57 mini-FLAG-HA-Regnase-3 D252N
Purpose: For in vitro transcription of mouse Zc3h12c D252N mutant tagged with FLAG-HA at N-term
Depositing lab: Silvia Monticelli. Depositing organization: Institute for Research in Biomedicine, Switzerland. Publication: Crosstalk between Regnase-1 and -3 shapes mast cell survival and cytokine expression. Bataclan M, Leoni C, Moro SG, Pecoraro M, Wong EH, Heissmeyer V, Monticelli S. Life Sci Alliance. 2024 Jun 3;7(8):e202402784. doi: 10.26508/lsa.202402784. Print 2024 Aug. PubMed 38830770.
Backbone
  Vector backbone: pUC57-mini-ZsGreen-P2A
  Backbone manufacturer: GenScript
  Backbone size w/o insert (bp): 2283
  Total vector size (bp): 4938
  Modifications to backbone: removed ZsGreen-P2A
  Vector type: in vitro transcription
Growth in bacteria
  Bacterial resistance: Ampicillin, 100 μg/mL
  Growth temperature: 37°C
  Growth strain: NEB Stable
  Copy number: High Copy
Gene/Insert
  Gene/Insert name: Zc3h12c (alt name: Mcpip3, Reg-3)
  Species: M. musculus (mouse)
  Insert size (bp): 2655
  Mutation: mutated aspartic acid 252 to asparagine to abrogate RNase activity
  Entrez Gene: Zc3h12c (a.k.a. A230108E06, C230027N18Rik, mKIAA1726)
  Promoter: T7
  Tag / fusion protein: FLAG (N terminal on backbone); HA (N terminal on backbone)
  Cloning method: Other
  Sequencing primers: 5′ TAATACGACTCACTATAGGG
Terms and licenses: Academic/Nonprofit Terms; Industry Terms: Not Available to Industry
How to cite: pUC57 mini-FLAG-HA-Regnase-3 D252N was a gift from Silvia Monticelli (Addgene plasmid # 222652 ; http://n2t.net/addgene:222652 ; RRID:Addgene_222652)
