[The description below was written by a language model from this plasmid's Addgene catalogue record and pLannotate feature annotations shown in this document.]
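Description:
pUC57 mini-FLAG-HA-Regnase-3 D252N is a small, high-copy bacterial plasmid that serves as a template for in vitro transcription of mRNA encoding a catalytically inactive form of mouse Regnase-3 (Zc3h12c, also called Mcpip3). It derives from a GenScript pUC57-mini backbone that originally carried a ZsGreen-P2A cassette, which was removed in this version. Propagation in E. coli relies on the ColE1/pUC-type origin of replication, and selection relies on the β-lactamase gene (AmpR) with its native bla promoter, which confers ampicillin resistance.

The payload is driven by a bacteriophage T7 promoter, so RNA is produced by T7 RNA polymerase rather than by a mammalian promoter. Downstream of T7 lies an N-terminal FLAG-HA tandem epitope tag supplied by the backbone. The feature table detects only a FLAG fragment and does not annotate HA, but there is room for it between FLAG and the start of the gene. The Zc3h12c coding sequence follows and runs across the numbering origin of the circular record. It carries the D252N substitution, in which aspartic acid 252 is replaced with asparagine to abrogate RNase activity. A fragment of the human β-globin polyadenylation signal region sits just after the open reading frame and would form part of the transcript's 3′ end.

The catalogue lists a total size of 4,938 bp, whereas the sequenced record is 4,804 nt; the record does not explain this difference. The construct is suited to producing tagged, nuclease-dead Regnase-3 transcripts, presumably as a control alongside the wild-type protein. The associated work examines Regnase-1 and Regnase-3 in mast cell survival and cytokine expression.
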