Features (pLannotate 1.2.2; 7 found; start..end, strand, type, name):
   2269..2402    +  polyA_signal   β-globin poly(A) (fragment): human β-globin polyadenylation signal
   2480..3068    -  rep_origin     ori: high-copy-number ColE1/pMB1/pBR322/pUC origin of replication
   3239..4099    -  CDS            AmpR: β-lactamase; bla; confers resistance to ampicillin, carbenicillin, and related antibiotics
   4100..4204    -  promoter       AmpR promoter: bla
   4244..4262    +  promoter       T7 promoter: promoter for bacteriophage T7 RNA polymerase
   4326..4346    +  CDS            FLAG (fragment): FLAG® epitope tag, followed by an enterokinase cleavage site
   4404..2251    +  CDS            Zc3h12c (across the origin): ZC12C_MOUSE - Also known as Kiaa1726. Experimental evidence at protein level: Swiss-Prot protein existence level 1. May function as RNase and regulate the levels of target RNA species. From Mus musculus (Mouse).
>Addgene plasmid #222652 | pUC57 mini-FLAG-HA-Regnase-3 D252N | addgene full sequence | sequence record 448256 | Addgene NGS Result
CAGTGACATTTTGCAAGACTTTAAACCAGAAGAGTCCCAGACTCCATCTAAGGAAGTGAAGAAACCCCCT
GATGTGGTTCGAGAATACCAAACAAAACTGGAGTTTGCACTTAAGTTAGGTTATTCTGAAGAACAGGTCC
AGCTTGTGCTAAACAAACTTGGTACTGATGCTTTAATCAATGATATATTGGGAGAACTTGTCAAACTTGG
AAATAAAAGTGAAGCCGATCAAACAGTTAGTACTATTAACAGCGTAATGCGAGAAACCTCATCCCTGGAG
TCTCAGAGGTCTGAATCTCCAATGCAAGAGGTTGTAGTAGATGACGGTGAGAATCTGAGACCAGTAGTTA
TTAATGGCAGCAATGTGGCAATGAGCCACGGAAACAAAGAAGTATTCTCGTGCCGAGGAATAAAATTGGC
GGTGGATTGGTTTTTGGAAAGAGGCCATAAAGATATCACGGTCTTTGTTCCTGCTTGGAGAAAAGAACAG
TCCCGCCCTGACGCCCTCATCACAGATCAGGAAATTTTACGTAAACTAGAGAAGGAAAAAATCCTGGTAT
TCACACCATCACGGCGTGTCCAGGGCAGGCGAGTGGTGTGCTATGATGACAGATTCATCGTGAAGCTGGC
TTTTGAGTCCGATGGTATAATTGTGTCCAATGATAACTACAGAGATTTGGCAAATGAGAAACCAGAATGG
AAGAAGTTCATAGATGAGCGGTTATTGATGTATTCCTTTGTCAATGACAAGTTCATGCCCCCAGATGACC
CTCTTGGCAGACATGGCCCAAGTCTGGATAATTTTCTGAGGAAGAAACCCATTGTTCCTGAGCACAAAAA
GCAGCCTTGTCCCTATGGAAAGAAGTGTACGTATGGACACAAGTGCAAATACTACCACCCAGAAAGGGGC
AGTCAGCCTCAGCGGTCAGTGGCTGATGAACTTCGTGCCATGTCTAGAAACACAGCAGCCAAAACTACAA
ATGAAGGGGGACTGGTGAAAAGCAACAGTGTTCCTTGCAGCACCAAGGCAGACAGCACTTCGGATGTTAA
ACGCGGTGCTCCAAAGAGGCAGTCAGACCCAAGCATAAGGACTCACGTCTACCAAGACATAGAGGAGAAG
CTTCCCACCAAAAACAAGTTGGAAACCAGGTCTGTACCTTCCTTAGTTAGTATCCCGGCCACTTCTACTG
CAAAACCCCAAAGCACTACACCTTTAAGCAATGGCCTTCCATCTGGAGTTCATTTCCCACCTCAGGATCA
AAGACCACAGGGACAATACCCTCCAATGATGATGGCAACCAAAAATCATGGAACGCCAATGCCTTATGAA
CAGTATCCAAAATGTGACTCCCCTGTTGACGTTGGATATTATTCCATGTTGAATGCATATTCTAATCTGA
GTATCTCAGGCCCCCGAAGTCCTGAAAGGCGTTTCTCACTAGACACTGATTACAGAGTAAACTCTGTGGC
TTCAGACTGCAGCAGTGAAGGGAGCATGAGTTGTGGGAGCAGCGACTCCTACGTGGGGTACAATGACCGC
TCCTATGTCAGCTCTCCTGACCCACAGCTGGAAGAGAGTCTCAAGTGTCAGCACATGCACCCCCACAGCC
GCCTTAATTCCCAGCCCTTCCTGCAGAATTTCCACGATCCCTTAACCAGAGTCCAGAGTTACAGTCACGA
AGAACCAAAGTTCCATCCCAAGCGTCCTCTTCCACACTTGGCTATGCATCTGCAGCACCCTGCCGTGGGT
GCCCGCTCCAGCTGTCCTGGCGATTACCCCTCCCCACCAAGTTCAGCACATTCGAAGGCACCACACCTAG
GGAGGTCCTTAGTGGCCACGAGAATAGACAGCATTTCTGATTCCCGACTCTATGATAGTTCTCCTTCAAG
ACAAAGAAAGCCTTATTCTCGCCAGGAAGGCCTAGGAAGCTGGGGTAGGCCAAGCTATGGGCTGGAAGCA
TATGGCTATCGGCAGACGTACTCCTTACCCGATAATTCCACGCCCCCATGCTATGAGTCGATCACCTTCC
AGAGCCTGCCTGAGCAGCAGGAACCCACCTGGAGAATCCCCTACTGTGGAATGCCACACGATCCTCCAAG
GTACCAGGACAACCGAGAGAAGATTTTTATCAATTTGTGTAACATCTTCCCCCCTGACCTTGTGAGGCTC
GTCATGAAAAGGAATCCTCATATGACGGATGCCCAGCAGCTCGCCGCAGCCATCTTAGTGGAGAAATCGC
AGCTGGGTTACTGAGCGGCCGCCTCGAGGCTCGCTTTCTTGCTGTCCAATTTCTATTAAAGGTTCCTTTG
TTCCCTAAGTCCAACTACTAAACTGGGGGATATTATGAAGGGCCTTGAGCATCTGGATTCTGCCTAATAA
AAAACATTTATTTTCATTGCAAACTAGTATCGGAAAGAACATGTGAGCAAAAGGCCAGCAAAAGGCCAGG
AACCGTAAAAAGGCCGCGTTGCTGGCGTTTTTCCATAGGCTCCGCCCCCCTGACGAGCATCACAAAAATC
GACGCTCAAGTCAGAGGTGGCGAAACCCGACAGGACTATAAAGATACCAGGCGTTTCCCCCTGGAAGCTC
CCTCGTGCGCTCTCCTGTTCCGACCCTGCCGCTTACCGGATACCTGTCCGCCTTTCTCCCTTCGGGAAGC
GTGGCGCTTTCTCATAGCTCACGCTGTAGGTATCTCAGTTCGGTGTAGGTCGTTCGCTCCAAGCTGGGCT
GTGTGCACGAACCCCCCGTTCAGCCCGACCGCTGCGCCTTATCCGGTAACTATCGTCTTGAGTCCAACCC
GGTAAGACACGACTTATCGCCACTGGCAGCAGCCACTGGTAACAGGATTAGCAGAGCGAGGTATGTAGGC
GGTGCTACAGAGTTCTTGAAGTGGTGGCCTAACTACGGCTACACTAGAAGAACAGTATTTGGTATCTGCG
CTCTGCTGAAGCCAGTTACCTTCGGAAAAAGAGTTGGTAGCTCTTGATCCGGCAAACAAACCACCGCTGG
TAGCGGTGGTTTTTTTGTTTGCAAGCAGCAGATTACGCGCAGAAAAAAAGGATCTCAAGAAGATCCTTTG
ATCTTTTCTACGGGGTCTGACGCTCAGTGGAACGAAAACTCACGTTAAGGGATTTTGGTCATGAGATTAT
CAAAAAGGATCTTCACCTAGATCCTTTTAAATTAAAAATGAAGTTTTAAATCAATCTAAAGTATATATGA
GTAAACTTGGTCTGACAGTTACCAATGCTTAATCAGTGAGGCACCTATCTCAGCGATCTGTCTATTTCGT
TCATCCATAGTTGCCTGACTCCCCGTCGTGTAGATAACTACGATACGGGAGGGCTTACCATCTGGCCCCA
GTGCTGCAATGATACCGCGAGACCCACGCTCACCGGCTCCAGATTTATCAGCAATAAACCAGCCAGCCGG
AAGGGCCGAGCGCAGAAGTGGTCCTGCAACTTTATCCGCCTCCATCCAGTCTATTAATTGTTGCCGGGAA
GCTAGAGTAAGTAGTTCGCCAGTTAATAGTTTGCGCAACGTTGTTGCCATTGCTACAGGCATCGTGGTGT
CACGCTCGTCGTTTGGTATGGCTTCATTCAGCTCCGGTTCCCAACGATCAAGGCGAGTTACATGATCCCC
CATGTTGTGCAAAAAAGCGGTTAGCTCCTTCGGTCCTCCGATCGTTGTCAGAAGTAAGTTGGCCGCAGTG
TTATCACTCATGGTTATGGCAGCACTGCATAATTCTCTTACTGTCATGCCATCCGTAAGATGCTTTTCTG
TGACTGGTGAGTACTCAACCAAGTCATTCTGAGAATAGTGTATGCGGCGACCGAGTTGCTCTTGCCCGGC
GTCAATACGGGATAATACCGCGCCACATAGCAGAACTTTAAAAGTGCTCATCATTGGAAAACGTTCTTCG
GGGCGAAAACTCTCAAGGATCTTACCGCTGTTGAGATCCAGTTCGATGTAACCCACTCGTGCACCCAACT
GATCTTCAGCATCTTTTACTTTCACCAGCGTTTCTGGGTGAGCAAAAACAGGAAGGCAAAATGCCGCAAA
AAAGGGAATAAGGGCGACACGGAAATGTTGAATACTCATACTCTTCCTTTTTCAATATTATTGAAGCATT
TATCAGGGTTATTGTCTCATGAGCGGATACATATTTGAATGTATTTAGAAAAATAAACAAATAGGGGTTC
CGCGCACATTTCCCCGAAAAGTGCCACCTGACGTCCCAATGATTAATACGACTCACTATAGGGATCGATA
CATTTGCTTCTGACACAACTGTGTTCACTAGCAACCTCAAACAGACACCATGGACTACAAGGACGACGAT
GACAAGCTCGATGGAGGATACCCCTACGACGTGCCCGACTACGCCGGCTCCTCCGGCTGTACAATGGCTG
CGGAGAAGACATTGCAGGAATACGGGGTGCTTTGCATTCAAGAATACAGGAAAAGCAGCAAAGTGGAGTC
AAGTGCACGGAACAGCTTCATGGGCCTGAAGGATCACCTGGGGCATGATCTTGGCCATCTTTATATGGAG
AGCACTGACCCACAGATGAGTGCAGCTGTGCCTTGGCCTATGGTAGAGAAACCAACAATGGATACAGTCA
ATTCGGGGAAGGAAGGAAAAGGGGTGTCAGAAGAGAATGTGAGCTCCGGCGACTCTGAGGGAAGCACGAG
TTCTGATCATGAGTCAGAACAACTGAGTAGCCTTTCGGTAGAGCCATGCTCATTAACCAAGACTCACAGA
CAGCTATGTCGCTCTCCCTGCTTAGAGCCTCGCCTACTGAAACA
